Addgene plasmid #115436: pRPL28(K55M) SpHIS5 (pNTI666)
Purpose: Expresses K55M RPL28 from HIS3 yeast plasmid
Depositing lab: Nicholas Ingolia. Depositing organization: University of California, Berkeley. Publication: An Accessible Continuous-Culture Turbidostat for Pooled Analysis of Complex Libraries. McGeachy AM, Meacham ZA, Ingolia NT. ACS Synth Biol. 2019 Apr 19;8(4):844-856. doi: 10.1021/acssynbio.8b00529. Epub 2019 Apr 2. PubMed 30908907.
Backbone
  Vector backbone: pFA6a
  Backbone size w/o insert (bp): 2500
  Total vector size (bp): 5527
  Modifications to backbone: Yeast ARS/CEN
  Vector type: Yeast Expression
  Selectable markers: HIS3
Growth in bacteria
  Bacterial resistance: Ampicillin, 100 μg/mL
  Growth temperature: 37°C
  Growth strain: DH5alpha
  Copy number: High Copy
Gene/Insert 1
  Gene/Insert name: RPL28
  Species: S. cerevisiae (budding yeast)
  Insert size (bp): 1721
  Mutation: K55M; MfeI site in intron
  GenBank ID: NM_001180968
  Entrez Gene: RPL28 (a.k.a. YGL103W, CYH2)
  Promoter: endogenous
  Cloning method: Gibson Cloning
  Sequencing primers: 5′ N/A; 3′ N/A
Gene/Insert 2
  Gene/Insert name: HIS5
  Species: S. pombe (fission yeast)
  Insert size (bp): 1275
  Promoter: Ashbya gospii TEF1
  Cloning method: Unknown
  Sequencing primers: 5′ N/A; 3′ N/A
Terms and licenses: Academic/Nonprofit Terms; Industry Terms: Not Available to Industry
How to cite: pRPL28(K55M) SpHIS5 (pNTI666) was a gift from Nicholas Ingolia (Addgene plasmid # 115436 ; http://n2t.net/addgene:115436 ; RRID:Addgene_115436)
