[The description below was written by a language model from this plasmid's Addgene catalogue record and pLannotate feature annotations shown in this document.]
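Description:
pRPL28(K55M) SpHIS5 (pNTI666) is a low-copy yeast centromeric expression plasmid built on the pFA6a backbone, to which a CEN6/ARS element has been added so that it replicates autonomously and segregates stably in Saccharomyces cerevisiae. In E. coli it is maintained through a high-copy ColE1/pUC-type origin and selected with ampicillin via the β-lactamase gene. Short remnants of rop, bom and lacI, along with flanking SP6 and T7 phage promoters, are carried over from the parental vector and have no evident role here. The catalogue lists a total size of 5,527 bp, whereas both the depositor and sequencing-derived full sequences are about 6.2 kb. The two sequence records have matching feature maps, offset by only two nucleotides.

The payload is a genomic fragment of S. cerevisiae RPL28 (also known as CYH2), which encodes a large-subunit ribosomal protein. It is expressed from its endogenous promoter and carries the K55M substitution together with an MfeI site engineered into the intron. The annotation detects only the main coding exon as a fragment, which is consistent with an intron-containing gene, and an ADH1 terminator lies downstream. Next to it is the pFA6a-style marker cassette, Schizosaccharomyces pombe his5 under the Ashbya gossypii TEF promoter and terminator. This cassette complements S. cerevisiae his3 mutations and allows selection on medium lacking histidine. The record states the purpose simply as expressing K55M RPL28 from a HIS3-selectable yeast plasmid, and it associates the plasmid with work on continuous-culture turbidostat analysis of pooled libraries. RPL28/CYH2 is the classical cycloheximide-resistance locus, but the record does not describe the phenotype of the K55M allele.
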