Features (pLannotate 1.2.2; 14 found; start..end, strand, type, name):
    215..803     -  rep_origin     ori: high-copy-number ColE1/pMB1/pBR322/pUC origin of replication
    974..1834    -  CDS            AmpR: β-lactamase; bla; confers resistance to ampicillin, carbenicillin, and related antibiotics
   1835..1939    -  promoter       AmpR promoter: bla
   2034..2069    +  CDS            rop (fragment): Rop protein, which maintains plasmids at low copy number; rop
   2171..2222    +  misc_feature   bom (fragment): basis of mobility region from pBR322
   2285..2303    +  promoter       SP6 promoter: promoter for bacteriophage SP6 RNA polymerase
   2349..2852    +  misc_feature   CEN/ARS: S. cerevisiae CEN6 centromere fused to an autonomously replicating sequence
   4006..4407    +  CDS            RPL28 (fragment): RL28_YEAST - Also known as CYH2. Experimental evidence at protein level: Swiss-Prot protein existence level 1. Component of the ribosome, a large ribonucleoprotein complex responsible for the synthesis of proteins in the cell. The small ribosomal subunit (SSU) binds messenger RNAs (mRNAs) and translates the encoded message by selecting cognate aminoacyl-transfer RNA (tRNA) molecules. The large subunit (LSU) contains the ribosomal catalytic site termed the peptidyl transferase center (PTC), which catalyzes the formation of peptide bonds, thereby polymerizing the amino acids delivered by tRNAs i
   4590..4777    +  terminator     ADH1 terminator: S. cerevisiae ADH1; transcription terminator for the S. cerevisiae alcohol dehydrogenase 1 (ADH1) gene
   4852..5195    +  promoter       TEF promoter: Ashbya gossypii TEF promoter
   5196..5849    +  CDS            S. pombe his5: imidazoleglycerol-phosphate dehydratase, required for histidine biosynthesis; Schizosaccharomyces pombe his5; yeast auxotrophic marker; corresponds to S. cerevisiae HIS3
   5855..6052    +  terminator     TEF terminator: Ashbya gossypii TEF terminator
   6157..6175    -  promoter       T7 promoter: promoter for bacteriophage T7 RNA polymerase
   6197..32      -  CDS            lacI (fragment) (across the origin): lac repressor; lacI; The lac repressor binds to the lac operator to inhibit transcription in E. coli. This inhibition can be relieved by adding lactose or isopropyl-β-D-thiogalactopyranoside (IPTG).
>Addgene plasmid #115436 | pRPL28(K55M) SpHIS5 (pNTI666) | depositor full sequence | sequence record 217459 | pRPL28(K55M) SpHIS5 (pNTI666) sequence 6218 bps
GCGCGGGGAGAGGCGGTTTGCGTATTGGGCGCTCTTCCGCTTCCTCGCTCACTGACTCGCTGCGCTCGGT
CGTTCGGCTGCGGCGAGCGGTATCAGCTCACTCAAAGGCGGTAATACGGTTATCCACAGAATCAGGGGAT
AACGCAGGAAAGAACATGTGAGCAAAAGGCCAGCAAAAGGCCAGGAACCGTAAAAAGGCCGCGTTGCTGG
CGTTTTTCCATAGGCTCCGCCCCCCTGACGAGCATCACAAAAATCGACGCTCAAGTCAGAGGTGGCGAAA
CCCGACAGGACTATAAAGATACCAGGCGTTTCCCCCTGGAAGCTCCCTCGTGCGCTCTCCTGTTCCGACC
CTGCCGCTTACCGGATACCTGTCCGCCTTTCTCCCTTCGGGAAGCGTGGCGCTTTCTCAATGCTCACGCT
GTAGGTATCTCAGTTCGGTGTAGGTCGTTCGCTCCAAGCTGGGCTGTGTGCACGAACCCCCCGTTCAGCC
CGACCGCTGCGCCTTATCCGGTAACTATCGTCTTGAGTCCAACCCGGTAAGACACGACTTATCGCCACTG
GCAGCAGCCACTGGTAACAGGATTAGCAGAGCGAGGTATGTAGGCGGTGCTACAGAGTTCTTGAAGTGGT
GGCCTAACTACGGCTACACTAGAAGGACAGTATTTGGTATCTGCGCTCTGCTGAAGCCAGTTACCTTCGG
AAAAAGAGTTGGTAGCTCTTGATCCGGCAAACAAACCACCGCTGGTAGCGGTGGTTTTTTTGTTTGCAAG
CAGCAGATTACGCGCAGAAAAAAAGGATCTCAAGAAGATCCTTTGATCTTTTCTACGGGGTCTGACGCTC
AGTGGAACGAAAACTCACGTTAAGGGATTTTGGTCATGAGATTATCAAAAAGGATCTTCACCTAGATCCT
TTTAAATTAAAAATGAAGTTTTAAATCAATCTAAAGTATATATGAGTAAACTTGGTCTGACAGTTACCAA
TGCTTAATCAGTGAGGCACCTATCTCAGCGATCTGTCTATTTCGTTCATCCATAGTTGCCTGACTCCCCG
TCGTGTAGATAACTACGATACGGGAGGGCTTACCATCTGGCCCCAGTGCTGCAATGATACCGCGAGACCC
ACGCTCACCGGCTCCAGATTTATCAGCAATAAACCAGCCAGCCGGAAGGGCCGAGCGCAGAAGTGGTCCT
GCAACTTTATCCGCCTCCATCCAGTCTATTAATTGTTGCCGGGAAGCTAGAGTAAGTAGTTCGCCAGTTA
ATAGTTTGCGCAACGTTGTTGCCATTGCTACAGGCATCGTGGTGTCACGCTCGTCGTTTGGTATGGCTTC
ATTCAGCTCCGGTTCCCAACGATCAAGGCGAGTTACATGATCCCCCATGTTGTGCAAAAAAGCGGTTAGC
TCCTTCGGTCCTCCGATCGTTGTCAGAAGTAAGTTGGCCGCAGTGTTATCACTCATGGTTATGGCAGCAC
TGCATAATTCTCTTACTGTCATGCCATCCGTAAGATGCTTTTCTGTGACTGGTGAGTACTCAACCAAGTC
ATTCTGAGAATAGTGTATGCGGCGACCGAGTTGCTCTTGCCCGGCGTCAATACGGGATAATACCGCGCCA
CATAGCAGAACTTTAAAAGTGCTCATCATTGGAAAACGTTCTTCGGGGCGAAAACTCTCAAGGATCTTAC
CGCTGTTGAGATCCAGTTCGATGTAACCCACTCGTGCACCCAACTGATCTTCAGCATCTTTTACTTTCAC
CAGCGTTTCTGGGTGAGCAAAAACAGGAAGGCAAAATGCCGCAAAAAAGGGAATAAGGGCGACACGGAAA
TGTTGAATACTCATACTCTTCCTTTTTCAATATTATTGAAGCATTTATCAGGGTTATTGTCTCATGAGCG
GATACATATTTGAATGTATTTAGAAAAATAAACAAATAGGGGTTCCGCGCACATTTCCCCGAAAAGTGCC
ACCTGACGTCTAAGAAACCATTATTATCATGACATTAACCTATAAAAATAGGCGTATCACGAGGCCCTTT
CGTCTCGCGCGTTTCGGTGATGACGGTGAAAACCTCTGACACATGCAGCTCCCGGAGACGGTCACAGCTT
GTCTGTAAGCGGATGCCGGGAGCAGACAAGCCCGTCAGGGCGCGTCAGCGGGTGTTGGCGGGTGTCGGGG
CTGGCTTAACTATGCGGCATCAGAGCAGATTGTACTGAGAGTGCACCATATGGACATATTGTCGTTAGAA
CGCGGCTACAATTAATACATAACCTTATGTATCATACACATACGATTTAGGTGACACTATAGAACGCGGC
CGCCAGCTGAAGCTTCGTACGCTGCAGGGGTCCTTTTCATCACGTGCTATAAAAATAATTATAATTTAAA
TTTTTTAATATAAATATATAAATTAAAAATAGAAAGTAAAAAAAGAAATTAAAGAAAAAATAGTTTTTGT
TTTCCGAAGATGTAAAAGACTCTAGGGGGATCGCCAACAAATACTACCTTTTATCTTGCTCTTCCTGCTC
TCAGGTATTAATGCCGAATTGTTTCATCTTGTCTGTGTAGAAGACCACACACGAAAATCCTGTGATTTTA
CATTTTACTTATCGTTAATCGAATGTATATCTATTTAATCTGCTTTTCTTGTCTAATAAATATATATGTA
AAGTACGCTTTTTGTTGAAATTTTTTAAACCTTTGTTTATTTTTTTTTCTTCATTCCGTAACTCTTCTAC
CTTCTTTATTTACTTTCTAAAATCCAAATACAAAACATAAAAATAAATAAACACAGAGTAAATTCCCAAA
TTATTCCATCATTAAAAGATACGAGGCGCGTGTAAGTTACAGGCAAGCGATCCGTCCGGATCCAAATTAT
GCCACCGTTACCTTACGTTTCATGGTTAATCATCGTTTACTGCCGCCTATGAGCGTAAGCTAATGTTATA
AAGAAACAAGCTATAATATTGTTAAATATAGTTGATCAACAGCATTGTAATGATTACAAGAGACGAGGTG
GAATGAACCTTATGAAATGCGTATTATATATAAACTGTAATAAGAGCTAAGTTGAATTGAAATCTACGAT
ACTTGATGTTGACATTATAGCACTAGTTCCCAGGAAACCCTTTCGAAAAACACAGCAAAAACAAGAGTAC
TGTAACCAATGTAACATCTGTACACCAGGGACCCACACATTACCAAAATCAAAATTATTTTTCTAATGCC
TGTTATTTTTCCTATTTTTCCTCTGGCGCGTGAATAGCCCGCAGAGACGCAAACAATTTTCCTCGCAGTT
TTTCGCTTGTTTAATGCGTATTTTCCCAGATAGGTTCAAACCTTTCATCTGTATCCCGTATATTTAAGAT
GGCGTTTGCTTTCTCCGTTGATTTTTTTCCTTCTTAGTGATTTTTTTGCATTAAATCCCAGAACAATCAT
CCAACTAATCAAGAATGCCTTCCAGATTCACTAAGACTAGAAAGCACAGAGGTCACGTCTCAGGTATGTA
GTTCCATTTGGAAGAGGGAATGAAAGAACCAAGACGGTGACTTTTTTTTTAGTGTTGTGCAACCAATATG
TCGTGTGTATATCATGGTACAGGAGAATGTCAATCAGCTAAGTGTACTCAACATATTTCTTTGTGTTTTG
ATTGCGAACTTTGTATTACCATCTCACTGTTGAGACGGCTTATTTGAGGTAATAGCTCGAGTAAATGTAC
TCTTCCATCGCAAACTGAGCAAAAAGAAAGTGTGCATAGCCTTTGTCATACTTCTCCTTTATTATACCAT
GATATTCAGAACAGTCATACTGTCTACTCATTTTACGGCTATAAAAGGTAACTTTCATTTAGATTATGGA
AAGCACTAATTATCGCTGTATCAATTGAAATGGTTGTAGAGAGCGCAATTATGAAAAAGAGTTACCACGT
TTCTTTTGTTTCGATAAAATGTCCAGTTGAAAACCTGTTTTACTAACGATTTAAAAATTGTATTTCATTA
CAATATTTTTTTTGTACAGCCGGTAAAGGTCGTATCGGTAAGCACAGAAAGCACCCCGGTGGTAGAGGTA
TGGCCGGTGGTCAACATCACCACAGAATTAACATGGATAAATACCATCCAGGTTATTTCGGTATGGTTGG
TATGAGATACTTCCACAAGCAACAAGCTCATTTCTGGAAGCCAGTCTTGAACTTGGACAAATTGTGGACA
TTGATCCCAGAAGACAAGAGAGACCAATACTTGAAATCTGCTTCTAAGGAAACTGCTCCAGTTATTGACA
CTTTGGCAGCCGGTTACGGTAAGATCTTGGGTAAGGGTAGAATTCCAAATGTTCCAGTTATCGTCAAAGC
TAGATTCGTCTCCAAGTTGGCTGAAGAAAAAATCAGAGCTGCTGGTGGTGTTGTTGAATTGATCGCTTAA
GCGCATCAACAAAAACTCTATGTATTTTCCAATAAATTATATATCTTCAGTTTAATCTAATTCAACATCT
ACTTCTGTATTATTTCTATCACCCATTTTCACCGTTTTTTCGTCTTGTCTATTTTGAAGTTACCAGTGGC
AGATCCCAACGCTTTTATCGCGCTAGCACTTCTAAATAAGCGAATTTCTTATGATTTATGATTTTTATTA
TTAAATAAGTTATAAAAAAAATAAGTGTATACAAATTTTAAAGTGACTCTTAGGTTTTAAAACGAAAATT
CTTATTCTTGAGTAACTCTTTCCTGTAGGTCAGGTTGCTTTCTCAGGTATAGTATGAGGTCGCTCTTATT
GACCACACCTCTACCGGCAGATCCGCTAGGGATAACAGGGTAATATAGATCTGTTTAGCTTGCCTCGTCC
CCGCCGGGTCACCCGGCCAGCGACATGGAGGCCCAGAATACCCTCCTTGACAGTCTTGACGTGCGCAGCT
CAGGGGCATGATGTGACTGTCGCCCGTACATTTAGCCCATACATCCCCATGTATAATCATTTGCATCCAT
ACATTTTGATGGCCGCACGGCGCGAAGCAAAAATTACGGCTCCTCGCTGCAGACCTGCGAGCAGGGAAAC
GCTCCCCTCACAGACGCGTTGAATTGTCCCCACGCCGCGCCCCTGTAGAGAAATATAAAAGGTTAGGATT
TGCCACTGAGGTTCTTCTTTCATATACTTCCTTTTAAAATCTTGCTAGGATACAGTTCTCACATCACATC
CGAACATAAACAACCATGGGTAGGAGGGCTTTTGTAGAAAGAAATACGAACGAAACGAAAATCAGCGTTG
CCATCGCTTTGGACAAAGCTCCCTTACCTGAAGAGTCGAATTTTATTGATGAACTTATAACTTCCAAGCA
TACAAACCAAAAGGGAGAACAAGTAATCCAAGTAGACACGGGAATTGGATTCTTGGATCACATGTATCAT
GCACTGGCTAAACATGCAGGCTGGAGCTTACGACTTTACTCAAGAGGTGATTTAATCATCGATGATCATC
ACACTGCAGAAGATACTGCTATTGCACTTGGTATTGCATTCAAGCAGGCTATGAGTAACTTTGCCGGCGT
TAAAAGATTTGGACATGCTTATTGTCCACTTGACGAAGCTCTTTCTAGAAGCGTAGTTGACTTGTCGGGA
CGGCCCTATGCTGTTATCGATTTGGGATTAAAGCGTGAAAAGGTTGGGGAATTGTCCTGTGAAATGATCC
CTCACTTACTATATTCCTTTTCGGTAGCAGCTGGAATTACTTTGCATGTTACCTGCTTATATGGTAGTAA
TGACCATCATCGTGCTGAAAGCGCTTTTAAATCTCTGGCTGTTGCCATGCGCGCGGCTACTAGTCTTACT
GGAAGTTCTGAAGTCCCAAGCACGAAGGGAGTGTTGTAAAGAGTACTGACAATAAAAAGATTCTTGTTTT
CAAGAACTTGTCATTTGTATAGTTTTTTTATATTGTAGTTGTTCTATTTTAATCAAATGTTAGCGTGATT
TATATTTTTTTTCGCCTCGACATCATCTGCCCAGATGCGAAGTTAAGTGCGCAGAAAGTAATATCATGCG
TCAATCGTATGTGAATGCTGGTCGCTATACTGCTGTCGATTCGATACTAACGCCGCCATCCAGTTTAAAC
GAGCTCGAATTCATCGATGATATCAGATCCACTAGTGGCCTATGCGGCCGCGGATCTGCCGGTCTCCCTA
TAGTGAGTCGTATTAATTTCGATAAGCCAGGTTAACCTGCATTAATGAATCGGCCAAC
