Features (pLannotate 1.2.2; 14 found; start..end, strand, type, name):
    215..803     -  rep_origin     ori: high-copy-number ColE1/pMB1/pBR322/pUC origin of replication
    974..1834    -  CDS            AmpR: β-lactamase; bla; confers resistance to ampicillin, carbenicillin, and related antibiotics
   1835..1939    -  promoter       AmpR promoter: bla
   2034..2069    +  CDS            rop (fragment): Rop protein, which maintains plasmids at low copy number; rop
   2171..2222    +  misc_feature   bom (fragment): basis of mobility region from pBR322
   2285..2303    +  promoter       SP6 promoter: promoter for bacteriophage SP6 RNA polymerase
   2347..2850    +  misc_feature   CEN/ARS: S. cerevisiae CEN6 centromere fused to an autonomously replicating sequence
   4004..4405    +  CDS            RPL28 (fragment): RL28_YEAST - Also known as CYH2. Experimental evidence at protein level: Swiss-Prot protein existence level 1. Component of the ribosome, a large ribonucleoprotein complex responsible for the synthesis of proteins in the cell. The small ribosomal subunit (SSU) binds messenger RNAs (mRNAs) and translates the encoded message by selecting cognate aminoacyl-transfer RNA (tRNA) molecules. The large subunit (LSU) contains the ribosomal catalytic site termed the peptidyl transferase center (PTC), which catalyzes the formation of peptide bonds, thereby polymerizing the amino acids delivered by tRNAs i
   4588..4775    +  terminator     ADH1 terminator: S. cerevisiae ADH1; transcription terminator for the S. cerevisiae alcohol dehydrogenase 1 (ADH1) gene
   4850..5193    +  promoter       TEF promoter: Ashbya gossypii TEF promoter
   5194..5847    +  CDS            S. pombe his5: imidazoleglycerol-phosphate dehydratase, required for histidine biosynthesis; Schizosaccharomyces pombe his5; yeast auxotrophic marker; corresponds to S. cerevisiae HIS3
   5853..6050    +  terminator     TEF terminator: Ashbya gossypii TEF terminator
   6155..6173    -  promoter       T7 promoter: promoter for bacteriophage T7 RNA polymerase
   6195..32      -  CDS            lacI (fragment) (across the origin): lac repressor; lacI; The lac repressor binds to the lac operator to inhibit transcription in E. coli. This inhibition can be relieved by adding lactose or isopropyl-β-D-thiogalactopyranoside (IPTG).
>Addgene plasmid #115436 | pRPL28(K55M) SpHIS5 (pNTI666) | addgene full sequence | sequence record 225411 | Addgene NGS Result
GCGCGGGGAGAGGCGGTTTGCGTATTGGGCGCTCTTCCGCTTCCTCGCTCACTGACTCGCTGCGCTCGGT
CGTTCGGCTGCGGCGAGCGGTATCAGCTCACTCAAAGGCGGTAATACGGTTATCCACAGAATCAGGGGAT
AACGCAGGAAAGAACATGTGAGCAAAAGGCCAGCAAAAGGCCAGGAACCGTAAAAAGGCCGCGTTGCTGG
CGTTTTTCCATAGGCTCCGCCCCCCTGACGAGCATCACAAAAATCGACGCTCAAGTCAGAGGTGGCGAAA
CCCGACAGGACTATAAAGATACCAGGCGTTTCCCCCTGGAAGCTCCCTCGTGCGCTCTCCTGTTCCGACC
CTGCCGCTTACCGGATACCTGTCCGCCTTTCTCCCTTCGGGAAGCGTGGCGCTTTCTCATAGCTCACGCT
GTAGGTATCTCAGTTCGGTGTAGGTCGTTCGCTCCAAGCTGGGCTGTGTGCACGAACCCCCCGTTCAGCC
CGACCGCTGCGCCTTATCCGGTAACTATCGTCTTGAGTCCAACCCGGTAAGACACGACTTATCGCCACTG
GCAGCAGCCACTGGTAACAGGATTAGCAGAGCGAGGTATGTAGGCGGTGCTACAGAGTTCTTGAAGTGGT
GGCCTAACTACGGCTACACTAGAAGAACAGTATTTGGTATCTGCGCTCTGCTGAAGCCAGTTACCTTCGG
AAAAAGAGTTGGTAGCTCTTGATCCGGCAAACAAACCACCGCTGGTAGCGGTGGTTTTTTTGTTTGCAAG
CAGCAGATTACGCGCAGAAAAAAAGGATCTCAAGAAGATCCTTTGATCTTTTCTACGGGGTCTGACGCTC
AGTGGAACGAAAACTCACGTTAAGGGATTTTGGTCATGAGATTATCAAAAAGGATCTTCACCTAGATCCT
TTTAAATTAAAAATGAAGTTTTAAATCAATCTAAAGTATATATGAGTAAACTTGGTCTGACAGTTACCAA
TGCTTAATCAGTGAGGCACCTATCTCAGCGATCTGTCTATTTCGTTCATCCATAGTTGCCTGACTCCCCG
TCGTGTAGATAACTACGATACGGGAGGGCTTACCATCTGGCCCCAGTGCTGCAATGATACCGCGAGACCC
ACGCTCACCGGCTCCAGATTTATCAGCAATAAACCAGCCAGCCGGAAGGGCCGAGCGCAGAAGTGGTCCT
GCAACTTTATCCGCCTCCATCCAGTCTATTAATTGTTGCCGGGAAGCTAGAGTAAGTAGTTCGCCAGTTA
ATAGTTTGCGCAACGTTGTTGCCATTGCTACAGGCATCGTGGTGTCACGCTCGTCGTTTGGTATGGCTTC
ATTCAGCTCCGGTTCCCAACGATCAAGGCGAGTTACATGATCCCCCATGTTGTGCAAAAAAGCGGTTAGC
TCCTTCGGTCCTCCGATCGTTGTCAGAAGTAAGTTGGCCGCAGTGTTATCACTCATGGTTATGGCAGCAC
TGCATAATTCTCTTACTGTCATGCCATCCGTAAGATGCTTTTCTGTGACTGGTGAGTACTCAACCAAGTC
ATTCTGAGAATAGTGTATGCGGCGACCGAGTTGCTCTTGCCCGGCGTCAATACGGGATAATACCGCGCCA
CATAGCAGAACTTTAAAAGTGCTCATCATTGGAAAACGTTCTTCGGGGCGAAAACTCTCAAGGATCTTAC
CGCTGTTGAGATCCAGTTCGATGTAACCCACTCGTGCACCCAACTGATCTTCAGCATCTTTTACTTTCAC
CAGCGTTTCTGGGTGAGCAAAAACAGGAAGGCAAAATGCCGCAAAAAAGGGAATAAGGGCGACACGGAAA
TGTTGAATACTCATACTCTTCCTTTTTCAATATTATTGAAGCATTTATCAGGGTTATTGTCTCATGAGCG
GATACATATTTGAATGTATTTAGAAAAATAAACAAATAGGGGTTCCGCGCACATTTCCCCGAAAAGTGCC
ACCTGACGTCTAAGAAACCATTATTATCATGACATTAACCTATAAAAATAGGCGTATCACGAGGCCCTTT
CGTCTCGCGCGTTTCGGTGATGACGGTGAAAACCTCTGACACATGCAGCTCCCGGAGACGGTCACAGCTT
GTCTGTAAGCGGATGCCGGGAGCAGACAAGCCCGTCAGGGCGCGTCAGCGGGTGTTGGCGGGTGTCGGGG
CTGGCTTAACTATGCGGCATCAGAGCAGATTGTACTGAGAGTGCACCATATGGACATATTGTCGTTAGAA
CGCGGCTACAATTAATACATAACCTTATGTATCATACACATACGATTTAGGTGACACTATAGAACGCGGC
CGCCAGCTGAAGCTTCGTACGCTGCAGGTCCTTTTCATCACGTGCTATAAAAATAATTATAATTTAAATT
TTTTAATATAAATATATAAATTAAAAATAGAAAGTAAAAAAAGAAATTAAAGAAAAAATAGTTTTTGTTT
TCCGAAGATGTAAAAGACTCTAGGGGGATCGCCAACAAATACTACCTTTTATCTTGCTCTTCCTGCTCTC
AGGTATTAATGCCGAATTGTTTCATCTTGTCTGTGTAGAAGACCACACACGAAAATCCTGTGATTTTACA
TTTTACTTATCGTTAATCGAATGTATATCTATTTAATCTGCTTTTCTTGTCTAATAAATATATATGTAAA
GTACGCTTTTTGTTGAAATTTTTTAAACCTTTGTTTATTTTTTTTTCTTCATTCCGTAACTCTTCTACCT
TCTTTATTTACTTTCTAAAATCCAAATACAAAACATAAAAATAAATAAACACAGAGTAAATTCCCAAATT
ATTCCATCATTAAAAGATACGAGGCGCGTGTAAGTTACAGGCAAGCGATCCGTCCGGATCCAAATTATGC
CACCGTTACCTTACGTTTCATGGTTAATCATCGTTTACTGCCGCCTATGAGCGTAAGCTAATGTTATAAA
GAAACAAGCTATAATATTGTTAAATATAGTTGATCAACAGCATTGTAATGATTACAAGAGACGAGGTGGA
ATGAACCTTATGAAATGCGTATTATATATAAACTGTAATAAGAGCTAAGTTGAATTGAAATCTACGATAC
TTGATGTTGACATTATAGCACTAGTTCCCAGGAAACCCTTTCGAAAAACACAGCAAAAACAAGAGTACTG
TAACCAATGTAACATCTGTACACCAGGGACCCACACATTACCAAAATCAAAATTATTTTTCTAATGCCTG
TTATTTTTCCTATTTTTCCTCTGGCGCGTGAATAGCCCGCAGAGACGCAAACAATTTTCCTCGCAGTTTT
TCGCTTGTTTAATGCGTATTTTCCCAGATAGGTTCAAACCTTTCATCTGTATCCCGTATATTTAAGATGG
CGTTTGCTTTCTCCGTTGATTTTTTTCCTTCTTAGTGATTTTTTTGCATTAAATCCCAGAACAATCATCC
AACTAATCAAGAATGCCTTCCAGATTCACTAAGACTAGAAAGCACAGAGGTCACGTCTCAGGTATGTAGT
TCCATTTGGAAGAGGGAATGAAAGAACCAAGACGGTGACTTTTTTTTTAGTGTTGTGCAACCAATATGTC
GTGTGTATATCATGGTACAGGAGAATGTCAATCAGCTAAGTGTACTCAACATATTTCTTTGTGTTTTGAT
TGCGAACTTTGTATTACCATCTCACTGTTGAGACGGCTTATTTGAGGTAATAGCTCGAGTAAATGTACTC
TTCCATCGCAAACTGAGCAAAAAGAAAGTGTGCATAGCCTTTGTCATACTTCTCCTTTATTATACCATGA
TATTCAGAACAGTCATACTGTCTACTCATTTTACGGCTATAAAAGGTAACTTTCATTTAGATTATGGAAA
GCACTAATTATCGCTGTATCAATTGAAATGGTTGTAGAGAGCGCAATTATGAAAAAGAGTTACCACGTTT
CTTTTGTTTCGATAAAATGTCCAGTTGAAAACCTGTTTTACTAACGATTTAAAAATTGTATTTCATTACA
ATATTTTTTTTGTACAGCCGGTAAAGGTCGTATCGGTAAGCACAGAAAGCACCCCGGTGGTAGAGGTATG
GCCGGTGGTCAACATCACCACAGAATTAACATGGATAAATACCATCCAGGTTATTTCGGTATGGTTGGTA
TGAGATACTTCCACAAGCAACAAGCTCATTTCTGGAAGCCAGTCTTGAACTTGGACAAATTGTGGACATT
GATCCCAGAAGACAAGAGAGACCAATACTTGAAATCTGCTTCTAAGGAAACTGCTCCAGTTATTGACACT
TTGGCAGCCGGTTACGGTAAGATCTTGGGTAAGGGTAGAATTCCAAATGTTCCAGTTATCGTCAAAGCTA
GATTCGTCTCCAAGTTGGCTGAAGAAAAAATCAGAGCTGCTGGTGGTGTTGTTGAATTGATCGCTTAAGC
GCATCAACAAAAACTCTATGTATTTTCCAATAAATTATATATCTTCAGTTTAATCTAATTCAACATCTAC
TTCTGTATTATTTCTATCACCCATTTTCACCGTTTTTTCGTCTTGTCTATTTTGAAGTTACCAGTGGCAG
ATCCCAACGCTTTTATCGCGCTAGCACTTCTAAATAAGCGAATTTCTTATGATTTATGATTTTTATTATT
AAATAAGTTATAAAAAAAATAAGTGTATACAAATTTTAAAGTGACTCTTAGGTTTTAAAACGAAAATTCT
TATTCTTGAGTAACTCTTTCCTGTAGGTCAGGTTGCTTTCTCAGGTATAGTATGAGGTCGCTCTTATTGA
CCACACCTCTACCGGCAGATCCGCTAGGGATAACAGGGTAATATAGATCTGTTTAGCTTGCCTCGTCCCC
GCCGGGTCACCCGGCCAGCGACATGGAGGCCCAGAATACCCTCCTTGACAGTCTTGACGTGCGCAGCTCA
GGGGCATGATGTGACTGTCGCCCGTACATTTAGCCCATACATCCCCATGTATAATCATTTGCATCCATAC
ATTTTGATGGCCGCACGGCGCGAAGCAAAAATTACGGCTCCTCGCTGCAGACCTGCGAGCAGGGAAACGC
TCCCCTCACAGACGCGTTGAATTGTCCCCACGCCGCGCCCCTGTAGAGAAATATAAAAGGTTAGGATTTG
CCACTGAGGTTCTTCTTTCATATACTTCCTTTTAAAATCTTGCTAGGATACAGTTCTCACATCACATCCG
AACATAAACAACCATGGGTAGGAGGGCTTTTGTAGAAAGAAATACGAACGAAACGAAAATCAGCGTTGCC
ATCGCTTTGGACAAAGCTCCCTTACCTGAAGAGTCGAATTTTATTGATGAACTTATAACTTCCAAGCATA
CAAACCAAAAGGGAGAACAAGTAATCCAAGTAGACACGGGAATTGGATTCTTGGATCACATGTATCATGC
ACTGGCTAAACATGCAGGCTGGAGCTTACGACTTTACTCAAGAGGTGATTTAATCATCGATGATCATCAC
ACTGCAGAAGATACTGCTATTGCACTTGGTATTGCATTCAAGCAGGCTATGAGTAACTTTGCCGGCGTTA
AAAGATTTGGACATGCTTATTGTCCACTTGACGAAGCTCTTTCTAGAAGCGTAGTTGACTTGTCGGGACG
GCCCTATGCTGTTATCGATTTGGGATTAAAGCGTGAAAAGGTTGGGGAATTGTCCTGTGAAATGATCCCT
CACTTACTATATTCCTTTTCGGTAGCAGCTGGAATTACTTTGCATGTTACCTGCTTATATGGTAGTAATG
ACCATCATCGTGCTGAAAGCGCTTTTAAATCTCTGGCTGTTGCCATGCGCGCGGCTACTAGTCTTACTGG
AAGTTCTGAAGTCCCAAGCACGAAGGGAGTGTTGTAAAGAGTACTGACAATAAAAAGATTCTTGTTTTCA
AGAACTTGTCATTTGTATAGTTTTTTTATATTGTAGTTGTTCTATTTTAATCAAATGTTAGCGTGATTTA
TATTTTTTTTCGCCTCGACATCATCTGCCCAGATGCGAAGTTAAGTGCGCAGAAAGTAATATCATGCGTC
AATCGTATGTGAATGCTGGTCGCTATACTGCTGTCGATTCGATACTAACGCCGCCATCCAGTTTAAACGA
GCTCGAATTCATCGATGATATCAGATCCACTAGTGGCCTATGCGGCCGCGGATCTGCCGGTCTCCCTATA
GTGAGTCGTATTAATTTCGATAAGCCAGGTTAACCTGCATTAATGAATCGGCCAAC
